>Addgene plasmid #86657 | CDK4-luciferase active (880) | addgene full sequence | sequence record 178011 | Addgene NGS Result
CACCTCCTGTCCGCCCCTCAGCGCATGGGTGGCGGTCACGTGCCCAGAACGTCCGGCGTTCGCCCCGCCC
TCCCAGTTTCCGCGCGCCTCTTTGGCAGCTGGTCACATAAGCTTGGCATTCCGGTACTGTTGGTAAAGCC
ACCATGGAAGACGCCAAAAACATAAAGAAAGGCCCGGCGCCATTCTATCCGCTGGAAGATGGAACCGCTG
GAGAGCAACTGCATAAGGCTATGAAGAGATACGCCCTGGTTCCTGGAACAATTGCTTTTACAGATGCACA
TATCGAGGTGGACATCACTTACGCTGAGTACTTCGAAATGTCCGTTCGGTTGGCAGAAGCTATGAAACGA
TATGGGCTGAATACAAATCACAGAATCGTCGTATGCAGTGAAAACTCTCTTCAATTCTTTATGCCGGTGT
TGGGCGCGTTATTTATCGGAGTTGCAGTTGCGCCCGCGAACGACATTTATAATGAACGTGAATTGCTCAA
CAGTATGGGCATTTCGCAGCCTACCGTGGTGTTCGTTTCCAAAAAGGGGTTGCAAAAAATTTTGAACGTG
CAAAAAAAGCTCCCAATCATCCAAAAAATTATTATCATGGATTCTAAAACGGATTACCAGGGATTTCAGT
CGATGTACACGTTCGTCACATCTCATCTACCTCCCGGTTTTAATGAATACGATTTTGTGCCAGAGTCCTT
CGATAGGGACAAGACAATTGCACTGATCATGAACTCCTCTGGATCTACTGGTCTGCCTAAAGGTGTCGCT
CTGCCTCATAGAACTGCCTGCGTGAGATTCTCGCATGCCAGAGATCCTATTTTTGGCAATCAAATCATTC
CGGATACTGCGATTTTAAGTGTTGTTCCATTCCATCACGGTTTTGGAATGTTTACTACACTCGGATATTT
GATATGTGGATTTCGAGTCGTCTTAATGTATAGATTTGAAGAAGAGCTGTTTCTGAGGAGCCTTCAGGAT
TACAAGATTCAAAGTGCGCTGCTGGTGCCAACCCTATTCTCCTTCTTCGCCAAAAGCACTCTGATTGACA
AATACGATTTATCTAATTTACACGAAATTGCTTCTGGTGGCGCTCCCCTCTCTAAGGAAGTCGGGGAAGC
GGTTGCCAAGAGGTTCCATCTGCCAGGTATCAGGCAAGGATATGGGCTCACTGAGACTACATCAGCTATT
CTGATTACACCCGAGGGGGATGATAAACCGGGCGCGGTCGGTAAAGTTGTTCCATTTTTTGAAGCGAAGG
TTGTGGATCTGGATACCGGGAAAACGCTGGGCGTTAATCAAAGAGGCGAACTGTGTGTGAGAGGTCCTAT
GATTATGTCCGGTTATGTAAACAATCCGGAAGCGACCAACGCCTTGATTGACAAGGATGGATGGCTACAT
TCTGGAGACATAGCTTACTGGGACGAAGACGAACACTTCTTCATCGTTGACCGCCTGAAGTCTCTGATTA
AGTACAAAGGCTATCAGGTGGCTCCCGCTGAATTGGAATCCATCTTGCTCCAACACCCCAACATCTTCGA
CGCAGGTGTCGCAGGTCTTCCCGACGATGACGCCGGTGAACTTCCCGCCGCCGTTGTTGTTTTGGAGCAC
GGAAAGACGATGACGGAAAAAGAGATCGTGGATTACGTCGCCAGTCAAGTAACAACCGCGAAAAAGTTGC
GCGGAGGAGTTGTGTTTGTGGACGAAGTACCGAAAGGTCTTACCGGAAAACTCGACGCAAGAAAAATCAG
AGAGATCCTCATAAAGGCCAAGAAGGGCGGAAAGATCGCCGTGTAATTCTAGAGTCGGGGCGGCCGGCCG
CTTCGAGCAGACATGATAAGATACATTGATGAGTTTGGACAAACCACAACTAGAATGCAGTGAAAAAAAT
GCTTTATTTGTGAAATTTGTGATGCTATTGCTTTATTTGTAACCATTATAAGCTGCAATAAACAAGTTAA
CAACAACAATTGCATTCATTTTATGTTTCAGGTTCAGGGGGAGGTGTGGGAGGTTTTTTAAAGCAAGTAA
AACCTCTACAAATGTGGTAAAATCGATAAGGATCCGTCGACCGATGCCCTTGAGAGCCTTCAACCCAGTC
AGCTCCTTCCGGTGGGCGCGGGGCATGACTATCGTCGCCGCACTTATGACTGTCTTCTTTATCATGCAAC
TCGTAGGACAGGTGCCGGCAGCGCTCTTCCGCTTCCTCGCTCACTGACTCGCTGCGCTCGGTCGTTCGGC
TGCGGCGAGCGGTATCAGCTCACTCAAAGGCGGTAATACGGTTATCCACAGAATCAGGGGATAACGCAGG
AAAGAACATGTGAGCAAAAGGCCAGCAAAAGGCCAGGAACCGTAAAAAGGCCGCGTTGCTGGCGTTTTTC
CATAGGCTCCGCCCCCCTGACGAGCATCACAAAAATCGACGCTCAAGTCAGAGGTGGCGAAACCCGACAG
GACTATAAAGATACCAGGCGTTTCCCCCTGGAAGCTCCCTCGTGCGCTCTCCTGTTCCGACCCTGCCGCT
TACCGGATACCTGTCCGCCTTTCTCCCTTCGGGAAGCGTGGCGCTTTCTCATAGCTCACGCTGTAGGTAT
CTCAGTTCGGTGTAGGTCGTTCGCTCCAAGCTGGGCTGTGTGCACGAACCCCCCGTTCAGCCCGACCGCT
GCGCCTTATCCGGTAACTATCGTCTTGAGTCCAACCCGGTAAGACACGACTTATCGCCACTGGCAGCAGC
CACTGGTAACAGGATTAGCAGAGCGAGGTATGTAGGCGGTGCTACAGAGTTCTTGAAGTGGTGGCCTAAC
TACGGCTACACTAGAAGAACAGTATTTGGTATCTGCGCTCTGCTGAAGCCAGTTACCTTCGGAAAAAGAG
TTGGTAGCTCTTGATCCGGCAAACAAACCACCGCTGGTAGCGGTGGTTTTTTTGTTTGCAAGCAGCAGAT
TACGCGCAGAAAAAAAGGATCTCAAGAAGATCCTTTGATCTTTTCTACGGGGTCTGACGCTCAGTGGAAC
GAAAACTCACGTTAAGGGATTTTGGTCATGAGATTATCAAAAAGGATCTTCACCTAGATCCTTTTAAATT
AAAAATGAAGTTTTAAATCAATCTAAAGTATATATGAGTAAACTTGGTCTGACAGTTACCAATGCTTAAT
CAGTGAGGCACCTATCTCAGCGATCTGTCTATTTCGTTCATCCATAGTTGCCTGACTCCCCGTCGTGTAG
ATAACTACGATACGGGAGGGCTTACCATCTGGCCCCAGTGCTGCAATGATACCGCGAGACCCACGCTCAC
CGGCTCCAGATTTATCAGCAATAAACCAGCCAGCCGGAAGGGCCGAGCGCAGAAGTGGTCCTGCAACTTT
ATCCGCCTCCATCCAGTCTATTAATTGTTGCCGGGAAGCTAGAGTAAGTAGTTCGCCAGTTAATAGTTTG
CGCAACGTTGTTGCCATTGCTACAGGCATCGTGGTGTCACGCTCGTCGTTTGGTATGGCTTCATTCAGCT
CCGGTTCCCAACGATCAAGGCGAGTTACATGATCCCCCATGTTGTGCAAAAAAGCGGTTAGCTCCTTCGG
TCCTCCGATCGTTGTCAGAAGTAAGTTGGCCGCAGTGTTATCACTCATGGTTATGGCAGCACTGCATAAT
TCTCTTACTGTCATGCCATCCGTAAGATGCTTTTCTGTGACTGGTGAGTACTCAACCAAGTCATTCTGAG
AATAGTGTATGCGGCGACCGAGTTGCTCTTGCCCGGCGTCAATACGGGATAATACCGCGCCACATAGCAG
AACTTTAAAAGTGCTCATCATTGGAAAACGTTCTTCGGGGCGAAAACTCTCAAGGATCTTACCGCTGTTG
AGATCCAGTTCGATGTAACCCACTCGTGCACCCAACTGATCTTCAGCATCTTTTACTTTCACCAGCGTTT
CTGGGTGAGCAAAAACAGGAAGGCAAAATGCCGCAAAAAAGGGAATAAGGGCGACACGGAAATGTTGAAT
ACTCATACTCTTCCTTTTTCAATATTATTGAAGCATTTATCAGGGTTATTGTCTCATGAGCGGATACATA
TTTGAATGTATTTAGAAAAATAAACAAATAGGGGTTCCGCGCACATTTCCCCGAAAAGTGCCACCTG
[124 nt withheld, positions 4128-4251]
C
[91 nt withheld, positions 4253-4343]
A
[49 nt withheld, positions 4345-4393]
CCTTTGACGTTGGAGTCCACGTTCTTT
[37 nt withheld, positions 4421-4457]
ACCCTATCTCGGTCTATTCTTTTGATTTATAAGGGATTTTGCCGATTTCGGCCTATTGGTTAAAAAATGA
GCTGATTTAACAAAAATTTAACGCGAATTTTAACAAAATATTAACGCTTACAATTTGCCATTCGCCATTC
AGGCTGCGCAACTGTTGGGAAGGGCGATCGGTGCGGGCCTCTTCGCTATTACGCCAGCCCAAGCTACCAT
GATAAGTAAGTAATATTAAGGTACGGGAGGTACTTGGAGCGGCCGCAATAAAATATCTTTATTTTCATTA
CATCTGTGTGTTGGTTTTTTGTGTGAATCGATAGTACTAACATACGCTCTCCATCAAAACAAAACGAAAC
AAAACAAACTAGCAAAATAGGCTGTCCCCAGTGCAAGTGCAGGTGCCAGAACATTTCTCTATCGATAGGT
ACCGAGCTCTTACGCGTGCTAGCCCGGGCTCGAGAAGGTCAAGTATTCCTGTCTCCTGCTCATCAATAAC
TTCTCTGCCAGATGGCCTCAGGTCTTTGCATTAACACTCCCAGGGAGGTTTGGAAGTTGGAAAAGTGAGA
GGATTACCTTGTCACTGAGCCTGTTGGATTACTGTATTAATCTGCCTTCCGTCATCCTTTAATCGTAGTT
TTGCCCTCAAATGGGCATTGTTTACTCCCTATTGTAGAAGACCCCATTGTTGGCTACATCTTTATAGATA
GTCGTACCACTACTTTAAAGGGCCAGTGACAGACACCAAAAACAAAATAAAAACCCACATACACACTGGA
AGCAAGCACTCAGTAAAATGTTGTAGGATTAATGAATGAAACAATGACACAAATGAGAGTATGTTTTCTC
ATGGTGGAGCGAAAAGGTGACAGCATCACCTCTGGTACCCCAACTCCCACCCCCTCCCCAATGCAGACAG
GCTGAAAGACCGGTAGTGAGACTGGAGTTCAGCCTTCAGACCGGTAGTGAGACAATCCTTCAGCCGGGAG
TTGGGCTCTGGGTGGCCTAGGTTGCCATGGCACCGCCTCGGGCTCCACCCTCTCTTGTCCCCCTCACCGC
TCCCCCCCTGCAGCGGGGGTTGTGGCAGCCAGTCACGTGCCCGCCGCGTAGCCACACCTCTGCTCCTCAG
AGCAATGTCAAGCGGTCACGTGTGATAGCAACAGATCACGTGGCTGCCATCGCCCCTCCGCCCCCTTACA
CTCTTCGCCCTCCTCCCAGTCGAAG
Features (pLannotate 1.2.2; 11 found; start..end, strand, type, name):
    144..1796    +  CDS            luciferase: firefly luciferase; luc+; enhanced luc+ version of the luciferase gene
   1837..1958    -  polyA_signal   SV40 poly(A) signal: SV40 polyadenylation signal
   1981..2049    -  CDS            large T antigen (fragment): large T antigen from SV40 (simian virus 40)
   2065..2197    +  CDS            TcR (fragment): tetracycline efflux protein; tet; confers resistance to tetracycline
   2377..2965    -  rep_origin     ori: high-copy-number ColE1/pMB1/pBR322/pUC origin of replication
   3136..3996    -  CDS            AmpR: β-lactamase; bla; confers resistance to ampicillin, carbenicillin, and related antibiotics
   3997..4101    -  promoter       AmpR promoter: bla
   4128..4556    +  rep_origin     f1 ori (sequence partly withheld): f1 bacteriophage origin of replication; arrow indicates direction of (+) strand synthesis
   4588..4655    -  CDS            lacZα (fragment): LacZα fragment of β-galactosidase; lacZ fragment
   4714..4762    +  polyA_signal   poly(A) signal: synthetic polyadenylation signal
   4776..4867    +  misc_feature   pause site: RNA polymerase II transcriptional pause signal from the human α2 globin gene
