[The description below was written by a language model from this plasmid's Addgene catalogue record and pLannotate feature annotations shown in this document.]
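Description:
CDK4-luciferase active (880) is a mammalian promoter-reporter plasmid built on the pGL3 firefly luciferase backbone. It is propagated in E. coli through a high-copy ColE1/pUC-type origin and selected with ampicillin via the β-lactamase gene and its native promoter. An f1 bacteriophage origin is also present, which allows single-stranded DNA production. The short large T antigen, tetracycline-resistance and lacZα fragments picked up in the annotation are most likely backbone remnants rather than functional genes.

The payload is a fragment of the human CDK4 promoter, described in the record as 867 base pairs extending to position +43, placed upstream of the luc+ version of firefly luciferase so that luciferase output reflects the activity of the cloned regulatory region. The promoter insert is not annotated in the feature table, but the unannotated stretch between the pause site and the start of the luciferase coding sequence (wrapping around the circular map origin) is where it would be expected to lie. The catalogue's promoter field reads "CDK5", which conflicts with the insert name and stated purpose and is probably an entry error. Upstream of the insert, a synthetic poly(A) signal and an RNA polymerase II pause site from the human α2 globin gene limit read-through transcription from the backbone, lowering background signal. The SV40 late poly(A) signal terminates the luciferase transcript.

The construct is used in transient transfection assays to measure CDK4 promoter activity, and the associated work concerns NFATc2-mediated repression of CDK4 expression. The depositor notes that sequencing found some nucleotide differences from the reference promoter sequence but that the plasmid is functional.
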