Addgene plasmid #86657: CDK4-luciferase active (880)
Purpose: Luciferase reporter containing CDK4 promoter
Depositing lab: Jaime Modiano. Depositing organization: University of Colorado Denver and Anschutz Medical Campus. Publication: NFATc2-mediated repression of cyclin-dependent kinase 4 expression. Baksh S, Widlund HR, Frazer-Abel AA, Du J, Fosmire S, Fisher DE, DeCaprio JA, Modiano JF, Burakoff SJ. Mol Cell. 2002 Nov;10(5):1071-81. S1097276502007013 PubMed 12453415.
Backbone
  Vector backbone: pGL3
  Vector type: Mammalian Expression, Luciferase
Growth in bacteria
  Bacterial resistance: Ampicillin, 100 μg/mL
  Growth temperature: 37°C
  Growth strain: DH5alpha
  Copy number: Unknown
Gene/Insert
  Gene/Insert name: CDK4 promoter
  Species: H. sapiens (human)
  Mutation: 867 base pairs including up to coding nucleotide at position +43
  Entrez Gene: CDK4 (a.k.a. CMM3, PSK-J3)
  Promoter: CDK5
  Tag / fusion protein: luciferase (C terminal on backbone)
  Cloning method: Unknown
  Sequencing primers: 5′ RVprimer3; 3′ LucNrev
Terms and licenses: Academic/Nonprofit Terms; Industry Terms: Not Available to Industry
Depositor comments: Addgene NGS found some nucleotide discrepancies compared to reference sequence AY034380; however depositing lab confirms plasmid functionality
How to cite: CDK4-luciferase active (880) was a gift from Jaime Modiano (Addgene plasmid # 86657 ; http://n2t.net/addgene:86657 ; RRID:Addgene_86657)
